>Addgene plasmid #27385 | pH307HP | addgene partial sequence | sequence record 33753 | 27385 with T7
GAGGACGAAACGGTACCCGGTACCGTCTCCAGTAGGAACACTATACTACTGGATAATCAAAGACAAATCT
GCCCGAAGGGCTTGAGAACATACCCATTGCACTCCGGGTATGCAGAGGTGGCAGCCTCCGGTGGGTTAAA
ACCCAACGTTCTCAACAATAGTGAGGCCGGCATGGTCCCAGCCTCCTCGCTGGCGCCGGCTGGGCAACAT
TCCGAGGGGACCGTCCCCTCGGTAATGGCGAATGGGACCCACAAATGGAAGAGGAATTCGAGCTCGGTAC
CCGGGGATCCTCTAGAGTCGACCTGCAGGCATGCAAGCTTGGCGTAATCATGGTCATAGCTGTTTCCTGT
GTGAAATTGTTATCCGCTCACAATTCCACACAACATACGAGCCGGAAGCATAAAGTGTAAAGCCTGGGGT
GCCTAATGAGTGAGCTAACTCACATTAATTGCGTTGCGCTCACTGCCCGCTTTCCAGTCGGGAAACCTGT
CGTGCCAGCTGCATTAATGAATCGGCCAACGCGCGGGGAGAGGCGGTTTGCGTATTGGGCGCTCTTCCGC
TTCCTCGCTCACTGACTCGCTGCGCTCGGTCGTTCGGCTGCGGCGAGCGGTATCAGCTCACTCAAAGGCG
GTAATACGGTTATCCACAGAATCAGGGGATAACGCAGGAAAGAACATGTGAGCAAAAGGCCAGCAAAAGG
CCAGGAACCGTAAAAAGGCCGCGTTGCTGGCGTTTTTCCATAGGCTCCGCCCCCCTGACGAGCATCACAA
AAATCGACGCTCAAGTCAGANGTGGCGAAACCCGACAGGACTATAAAGATACCAGGCGTTTCCCCCTGGA
AGCTCCCTCGTGCGCTCTCCTGTTCCGACCCTGCCGCTTACCGGATACCTGTCCGCCTTTCTCCCTTCGG
GAAGCGTGGCGCTTTCTCATAGCTCACGCTGTAGGTATCTCAGTTCGGTGTAGGTCG
