[The description below was written by a language model from this plasmid's Addgene catalogue record.]
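Description:
pH307HP is a modified pUC19 plasmid that serves as a template for in vitro transcription rather than for protein expression, although the catalogue files it under bacterial expression. It is propagated in E. coli under ampicillin selection. The copy number is recorded as unknown, and the modifications made to the pUC19 backbone are not described. No feature table accompanies the record, so the layout of the construct is known only from the depositor's comments.

The insert encodes an RNA representing the post-ligation product of a ligase ribozyme, the form in which the substrate strand has already been joined to the ribozyme. A T7 sequencing primer is listed, consistent with transcription by T7 RNA polymerase, though the record does not explicitly name the promoter. The transcript begins with a hammerhead self-cleaving ribozyme that excises itself after synthesis. This leaves a homogeneous 5′ end bearing a 5′-hydroxyl, like that of the synthetic substrate, instead of the heterogeneous triphosphate end normally produced by run-off transcription. The plasmid is linearised with EarI before use as a template, which sets the downstream limit of transcription. The depositor defers detailed annotation of the insert, including any sequences downstream of the ligase, to the supplementary material of the associated publication.

The species field lists human, but the insert is described as a ribozyme construct rather than a human gene, so that entry is probably a catalogue default. The associated work is a crystal structure of the catalytic core of an RNA-polymerase ribozyme, which suggests the plasmid was used to produce homogeneous product-state RNA for structural study.
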