Addgene plasmid #27385: pH307HP
Depositing lab: David Bartel. Depositing organization: Whitehead Institute for Biomedical Research. Publication: Crystal structure of the catalytic core of an RNA-polymerase ribozyme. Shechner DM, Grant RA, Bagby SC, Koldobskaya Y, Piccirilli JA, Bartel DP. Science. 2009 Nov 27. 326(5957):1271-5. 10.1126/science.1174676 PubMed 19965478.
Backbone
  Vector backbone: pUC19 modified
  Vector type: Bacterial Expression
Growth in bacteria
  Bacterial resistance: Ampicillin, 100 μg/mL
  Growth temperature: 37°C
  Growth strain: DH5alpha
  Copy number: Unknown
Gene/Insert
  Gene/Insert name: post- ligation product of ligase ribozyme
  Species: H. sapiens (human)
  Cloning method: Restriction Enzyme
  Sequencing primers: 5′ T7
Terms and licenses: Academic/Nonprofit Terms; Industry Terms: Not Available to Industry
Depositor comments: pH307HP is used to transcribe RNA representing the post- ligation product of the ribozyme. To ensure a homogenous 5´ terminus with the 5´- hydroxyl resembling that of the synthetic substrate, the transcript began with a hammerhead (HH) self-cleaving ribozyme, which excises itself from the ribozyme. The relevant sequence of the insert is GCGTAATACGACTCACTATAGGGAGATTCCTACTGGACTGATGAGTCCGTGAGGACGAA ACGGTACCCGGTACCGTCTCCAGTAGGAACACTATACTACTGGATAATCAAAGACAAAT CTGCCCGAAGGGCTTGAGAACATACCCATTGCACTCCGGGTATGCAGAGGTGGCAGCCT CCGGTGGGTTAAAACCCAACGTTCTCAACAATAGTGAGGCCGGCATGGTCCCAGCCTCC TCGCTGGCGCCGGCTGGGCAACATTCCGAGGGGACCGTCCCCTCGGTAATGGCGAATGG GACCCAC See supplemental data of article for annotation of the sequence. Prior to use as template for in vitro transcription, plasmid was digested with EarI nuclease.
How to cite: pH307HP was a gift from David Bartel (Addgene plasmid # 27385 ; http://n2t.net/addgene:27385 ; RRID:Addgene_27385)
